Addgene plasmid #211371: gag-PE
Purpose: Packaging plasmid for v3 PE-eVLP production
Depositing lab: David Liu. Depositing organization: Broad Institute. Publication: Engineered virus-like particles for transient delivery of prime editor ribonucleoprotein complexes in vivo. An M, Raguram A, Du SW, Banskota S, Davis JR, Newby GA, Chen PZ, Palczewski K, Liu DR. Nat Biotechnol. 2024 Jan 8. doi: 10.1038/s41587-023-02078-y. PubMed 38191664.
Backbone
  Vector backbone: pCDNA3-like
  Backbone size w/o insert (bp): 4756
  Total vector size (bp): 12928
  Vector type: Mammalian Expression
Growth in bacteria
  Bacterial resistance: Ampicillin, 100 μg/mL
  Growth temperature: 37°C
  Growth strain: DH5alpha
  Copy number: High Copy
Gene/Insert
  Gene/Insert name: MMLVgag-PE
  Species: H. sapiens (human), M. musculus (mouse)
  Insert size (bp): 8172
Terms and licenses: Academic/Nonprofit Terms; Industry Terms: Not Available to Industry
How to cite: gag-PE was a gift from David Liu (Addgene plasmid # 211371 ; http://n2t.net/addgene:211371 ; RRID:Addgene_211371)
