[The description below was written by a language model from this plasmid's Addgene catalogue record and pLannotate feature annotations shown in this document.]
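Description:
gag-PE is a mammalian expression plasmid of about 12.9 kb, built on a pcDNA3-like backbone, that serves as a packaging plasmid for producing version 3 prime editor engineered virus-like particles (v3 PE-eVLPs). It is propagated in E. coli as a high-copy plasmid through a ColE1/pUC-type origin and selected with ampicillin via the β-lactamase gene. The backbone also carries an f1 phage origin, remnants of the lac promoter/operator, lacI and lacZα regions, a T7 promoter, and a fragment of a pBluescript-type cloning site. No mammalian selection marker is annotated.

The roughly 8.2 kb insert, MMLVgag-PE, encodes the Moloney murine leukemia virus Gag structural polyprotein fused to a prime editor. Expression is driven by the CMV immediate-early enhancer and promoter, followed by a rabbit β-globin intron that supports efficient transcript processing, and terminated by a rabbit β-globin polyadenylation signal. The automated annotation splits the open reading frame into MMLV gag segments, a Streptococcus pyogenes Cas9 domain, and a retroviral pol-like segment. The Cas9 hit is labelled dCas9 and the pol hit is assigned to an avian retrovirus, but these are best-match calls. In a prime editor these regions would be expected to be a Cas9 nickase and a reverse transcriptase domain, although the record does not give the exact variants, linkers or any cleavage and localisation signals.

Fusing the editor to Gag directs the protein cargo into budding particles in producer cells, so the editor is delivered transiently as a ribonucleoprotein rather than as DNA. The record does not list the other plasmids needed for particle production.
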