Features (pLannotate 1.2.2; 19 found; start..end, strand, type, name):
      4..420     +  CDS            gag (truncated): truncated Moloney murine leukemia virus (MMLV) gag gene lacking the start codon
    764..1749    +  CDS            gag-pol (fragment): Moloney murine leukemia virus Gag-Pol polyprotein; gag-pol; contains a read-through stop codon
   1852..5953    +  CDS            dCas9 (fragment): catalytically dead mutant of the Cas9 endonuclease from the Streptococcus pyogenes Type II CRISPR/Cas system RNA-guided DNA-binding protein that lacks endonuclease activity due to the D10A mutation in the RuvC catalytic domain and the N863A mutation in the HNH catalytic domain
   6055..8061    +  CDS            pol (fragment): POL_AVIRE - Experimental evidence at protein level: Swiss-Prot protein existence level 1. [Integrase]: Catalyzes viral DNA integration into the host chromosome, by performing a series of DNA cutting and joining reactions. From Avian reticuloendotheliosis virus.
   8240..8295    +  polyA_signal   β-globin poly(A) signal: rabbit β-globin polyadenylation signal (Gil and Proudfoot, 1987)
   8675..8697    -  protein_bind   lac operator (fragment): The lac repressor binds to the lac operator to inhibit transcription in E. coli. This inhibition can be relieved by adding lactose or isopropyl-β-D-thiogalactopyranoside (IPTG). lac repressor encoded by lacI
   8701..8731    -  promoter       lac promoter: promoter for the E. coli lac operon
   8746..8767    -  protein_bind   CAP binding site: CAP binding activates transcription in the presence of cAMP. E. coli catabolite activator protein
   8780..8872    -  CDS            lacI (fragment): lac repressor; lacI; The lac repressor binds to the lac operator to inhibit transcription in E. coli. This inhibition can be relieved by adding lactose or isopropyl-β-D-thiogalactopyranoside (IPTG).
   9055..9643    -  rep_origin     ori: high-copy-number ColE1/pMB1/pBR322/pUC origin of replication
   9814..10674   -  CDS            AmpR: β-lactamase; bla; confers resistance to ampicillin, carbenicillin, and related antibiotics
  10675..10779   -  promoter       AmpR promoter: bla
  10832..11260   -  rep_origin     f1 ori (sequence partly withheld): f1 bacteriophage origin of replication; arrow indicates direction of (+) strand synthesis
  11265..11420   -  CDS            lacZα (fragment): LacZα fragment of β-galactosidase; lacZ fragment
  11428..11446   +  promoter       T7 promoter: promoter for bacteriophage T7 RNA polymerase
  11455..11484   +  misc_feature   MCS (fragment): pBluescript multiple cloning site
  11567..11946   +  enhancer       CMV enhancer: human cytomegalovirus immediate early enhancer
  11947..12150   +  promoter       CMV promoter: human cytomegalovirus (CMV) immediate early promoter
  12262..12834   +  intron         β-globin intron: intron from rabbit β-globin gene
>Addgene plasmid #211371 | gag-PE | addgene full sequence | sequence record 419146 | Addgene NGS Result
ATGGGCCAGACTGTTACCACTCCCTTAAGTTTGACCTTAGGTCACTGGAAAGATGTCGAGCGGATCGCTC
ACAACCAGTCGGTAGATGTCAAGAAGAGACGTTGGGTTACCTTCTGCTCTGCAGAATGGCCAACCTTTAA
CGTCGGATGGCCGCGAGACGGCACCTTTAACCGAGACCTCATCACCCAGGTTAAGATCAAGGTCTTTTCA
CCTGGCCCGCATGGACACCCAGACCAGGTCCCCTACATCGTGACCTGGGAAGCCTTGGCTTTTGACCCCC
CTCCCTGGGTCAAGCCCTTTGTACACCCTAAGCCTCCGCCTCCTCTTCCTCCATCCGCCCCGTCTCTCCC
CCTTGAACCTCCTCGTTCGACCCCGCCTCGATCCTCCCTTTATCCAGCCCTCACTCCTTCTCTAGGCGCC
AAACCTAAACCTCAAGTTCTTTCTGACAGTGGGGGGCCGCTCATCGACCTACTTACAGAAGACCCCCCGC
CTTATAGGGACCCAAGACCACCCCCTTCCGACAGGGACGGAAATGGTGGAGAAGCGACCCCTGCGGGAGA
GGCACCGGACCCCTCCCCAATGGCATCTCGCCTACGTGGGAGACGGGAGCCCCCTGTGGCCGACTCCACT
TCTGGCGGCTCACTTCAACTGCCTCCACTTGAAAGACTGACACTGGGATCATTACAATTACCTCCTTTAG
AACGATTAACACTCGGTTCACTACAGCTTCCGCCTCTTGAGAGATTGACATTAAGTGGTGGATCTACCTC
GCAGGCATTCCCCCTCCGCGCAGGAGGAAACGGACAGCTTCAATACTGGCCGTTCTCCTCTTCTGACCTT
TACAACTGGAAAAATAATAACCCTTCTTTTTCTGAAGATCCAGGTAAACTGACAGCTCTGATCGAGTCTG
TCCTCATCACCCATCAGCCCACCTGGGACGACTGTCAGCAGCTGTTGGGGACTCTGCTGACCGGAGAAGA
AAAACAACGGGTGCTCTTAGAGGCTAGAAAGGCGGTGCGGGGCGATGATGGGCGCCCCACTCAACTGCCC
AATGAAGTCGATGCCGCTTTTCCCCTCGAGCGCCCAGACTGGGATTACACCACCCAGGCAGGTAGGAACC
ACCTAGTCCACTATCGCCAGTTGCTCCTAGCGGGTCTCCAAAACGCGGGCAGAAGCCCCACCAATTTGGC
CAAGGTAAAAGGAATAACACAAGGGCCCAATGAGTCTCCCTCGGCCTTCCTAGAGAGACTTAAGGAAGCC
TATCGCAGGTACACTCCTTATGACCCTGAGGACCCAGGGCAAGAAACTAATGTGTCTATGTCTTTCATTT
GGCAGTCTGCCCCAGACATTGGGAGAAAGTTAGAGAGGTTAGAAGATTTAAAAAACAAGACGCTTGGAGA
TTTGGTTAGAGAGGCAGAAAAGATCTTTAATAAACGAGAAACCCCGGAAGAAAGAGAGGAACGTATCAGG
AGAGAAACAGAGGAAAAAGAAGAACGCCGTAGGACAGAGGATGAGCAGAAAGAGAAAGAAAGAGATCGTA
GGAGACATAGAGAGATGAGCAAGCTATTGGCCACTGTCGTTAGTGGACAGAAACAGGATAGACAGGGAGG
AGAACGAAGGAGGTCCCAACTCGATCGCGACCAGTGTGCCTACTGCAAAGAAAAGGGGCACTGGGCTAAA
GATTGTCCCAAGAAACCACGAGGACCTCGGGGACCAAGACCCCAGACCTCCCTCCTGACCCTAGATGACG
GCGGATCCACGTCCACGCTGCTAATGGAGAACTCGTCTGGAGGTTCTAAACGGACAGCCGACGGAAGCGA
GTTCGAGTCACCAAAGAAGAAGCGGAAAGTCGACAAGAAGTACAGCATCGGCCTGGACATCGGCACCAAC
TCTGTGGGCTGGGCCGTGATCACCGACGAGTACAAGGTGCCCAGCAAGAAATTCAAGGTGCTGGGCAACA
CCGACCGGCACAGCATCAAGAAGAACCTGATCGGAGCCCTGCTGTTCGACAGCGGCGAAACAGCCGAGGC
CACCCGGCTGAAGAGAACCGCCAGAAGAAGATACACCAGACGGAAGAACCGGATCTGCTATCTGCAAGAG
ATCTTCAGCAACGAGATGGCCAAGGTGGACGACAGCTTCTTCCACAGACTGGAAGAGTCCTTCCTGGTGG
AAGAGGATAAGAAGCACGAGCGGCACCCCATCTTCGGCAACATCGTGGACGAGGTGGCCTACCACGAGAA
GTACCCCACCATCTACCACCTGAGAAAGAAACTGGTGGACAGCACCGACAAGGCCGACCTGCGGCTGATC
TATCTGGCCCTGGCCCACATGATCAAGTTCCGGGGCCACTTCCTGATCGAGGGCGACCTGAACCCCGACA
ACAGCGACGTGGACAAGCTGTTCATCCAGCTGGTGCAGACCTACAACCAGCTGTTCGAGGAAAACCCCAT
CAACGCCAGCGGCGTGGACGCCAAGGCCATCCTGTCTGCCAGACTGAGCAAGAGCAGAAAGCTGGAAAAT
CTGATCGCCCAGCTGCCCGGCGAGAAGAAGAATGGCCTGTTCGGAAACCTGATTGCCCTGAGCCTGGGCC
TGACCCCCAACTTCAAGAGCAACTTCGACCTGGCCGAGGATGCCAAACTGCAGCTGAGCAAGGACACCTA
CGACGACGACCTGGACAACCTGCTGGCCCAGATCGGCGACCAGTACGCCGACCTGTTTCTGGCCGCCAAG
AACCTGTCCGACGCCATCCTGCTGAGCGACATCCTGAGAGTGAACACCGAGATCACCAAGGCCCCCCTGA
GCGCCTCTATGATCAAGAGATACGACGAGCACCACCAGGACCTGACCCTGCTGAAAGCTCTCGTGCGGCA
GCAGCTGCCTGAGAAGTACAAAGAGATTTTCTTCGACCAGAGCAAGAACGGCTACGCCGGCTACATTGAC
GGCGGAGCCAGCCAGGAAGAGTTCTACAAGTTCATCAAGCCCATCCTGGAAAAGATGGACGGCACCGAGG
AACTGCTCGTGAAGCTGAAGAGAGAGGACCTGCTGCGGAAGCAGCGGACCTTCGACAACGGCAGCATCCC
CCACCAGATCCACCTGGGAGAGCTGCACGCCATTCTGCGGCGGCAGGAAGATTTTTACCCATTCCTGAAG
GACAACCGGGAAAAGATCGAGAAGATCCTGACCTTCCGCATCCCCTACTACGTGGGCCCTCTGGCCAGGG
GAAACAGCAGATTCGCCTGGATGACCAGAAAGAGCGAGGAAACCATCACCCCCTGGAACTTCGAGGAAGT
GGTGGACAAGGGCGCTTCCGCCCAGAGCTTCATCGAGCGGATGACCAACTTCGATAAGAACCTGCCCAAC
GAGAAGGTGCTGCCCAAGCACAGCCTGCTGTACGAGTACTTCACCGTGTATAACGAGCTGACCAAAGTGA
AATACGTGACCGAGGGAATGAGAAAGCCCGCCTTCCTGAGCGGCGAGCAGAAAAAGGCCATCGTGGACCT
GCTGTTCAAGACCAACCGGAAAGTGACCGTGAAGCAGCTGAAAGAGGACTACTTCAAGAAAATCGAGTGC
TTCGACTCCGTGGAAATCTCCGGCGTGGAAGATCGGTTCAACGCCTCCCTGGGCACATACCACGATCTGC
TGAAAATTATCAAGGACAAGGACTTCCTGGACAATGAGGAAAACGAGGACATTCTGGAAGATATCGTGCT
GACCCTGACACTGTTTGAGGACAGAGAGATGATCGAGGAACGGCTGAAAACCTATGCCCACCTGTTCGAC
GACAAAGTGATGAAGCAGCTGAAGCGGCGGAGATACACCGGCTGGGGCAGGCTGAGCCGGAAGCTGATCA
ACGGCATCCGGGACAAGCAGTCCGGCAAGACAATCCTGGATTTCCTGAAGTCCGACGGCTTCGCCAACAG
AAACTTCATGCAGCTGATCCACGACGACAGCCTGACCTTTAAAGAGGACATCCAGAAAGCCCAGGTGTCC
GGCCAGGGCGATAGCCTGCACGAGCACATTGCCAATCTGGCCGGCAGCCCCGCCATTAAGAAGGGCATCC
TGCAGACAGTGAAGGTGGTGGACGAGCTCGTGAAAGTGATGGGCCGGCACAAGCCCGAGAACATCGTGAT
CGAAATGGCCAGAGAGAACCAGACCACCCAGAAGGGACAGAAGAACAGCCGCGAGAGAATGAAGCGGATC
GAAGAGGGCATCAAAGAGCTGGGCAGCCAGATCCTGAAAGAACACCCCGTGGAAAACACCCAGCTGCAGA
ACGAGAAGCTGTACCTGTACTACCTGCAGAATGGGCGGGATATGTACGTGGACCAGGAACTGGACATCAA
CCGGCTGTCCGACTACGATGTGGACGCTATCGTGCCTCAGAGCTTTCTGAAGGACGACTCCATCGACAAC
AAGGTGCTGACCAGAAGCGACAAGAACCGGGGCAAGAGCGACAACGTGCCCTCCGAAGAGGTCGTGAAGA
AGATGAAGAACTACTGGCGGCAGCTGCTGAACGCCAAGCTGATTACCCAGAGAAAGTTCGACAATCTGAC
CAAGGCCGAGAGAGGCGGCCTGAGCGAACTGGATAAGGCCGGCTTCATCAAGAGACAGCTGGTGGAAACC
CGGCAGATCACAAAGCACGTGGCACAGATCCTGGACTCCCGGATGAACACTAAGTACGACGAGAATGACA
AGCTGATCCGGGAAGTGAAAGTGATCACCCTGAAGTCCAAGCTGGTGTCCGATTTCCGGAAGGATTTCCA
GTTTTACAAAGTGCGCGAGATCAACAACTACCACCACGCCCACGACGCCTACCTGAACGCCGTCGTGGGA
ACCGCCCTGATCAAAAAGTACCCTAAGCTGGAAAGCGAGTTCGTGTACGGCGACTACAAGGTGTACGACG
TGCGGAAGATGATCGCCAAGAGCGAGCAGGAAATCGGCAAGGCTACCGCCAAGTACTTCTTCTACAGCAA
CATCATGAACTTTTTCAAGACCGAGATTACCCTGGCCAACGGCGAGATCCGGAAGCGGCCTCTGATCGAG
ACAAACGGCGAAACCGGGGAGATCGTGTGGGATAAGGGCCGGGATTTTGCCACCGTGCGGAAAGTGCTGA
GCATGCCCCAAGTGAATATCGTGAAAAAGACCGAGGTGCAGACAGGCGGCTTCAGCAAAGAGTCTATCCT
GCCCAAGAGGAACAGCGATAAGCTGATCGCCAGAAAGAAGGACTGGGACCCTAAGAAGTACGGCGGCTTC
GACAGCCCCACCGTGGCCTATTCTGTGCTGGTGGTGGCCAAAGTGGAAAAGGGCAAGTCCAAGAAACTGA
AGAGTGTGAAAGAGCTGCTGGGGATCACCATCATGGAAAGAAGCAGCTTCGAGAAGAATCCCATCGACTT
TCTGGAAGCCAAGGGCTACAAAGAAGTGAAAAAGGACCTGATCATCAAGCTGCCTAAGTACTCCCTGTTC
GAGCTGGAAAACGGCCGGAAGAGAATGCTGGCCTCTGCCGGCGAACTGCAGAAGGGAAACGAACTGGCCC
TGCCCTCCAAATATGTGAACTTCCTGTACCTGGCCAGCCACTATGAGAAGCTGAAGGGCTCCCCCGAGGA
TAATGAGCAGAAACAGCTGTTTGTGGAACAGCACAAGCACTACCTGGACGAGATCATCGAGCAGATCAGC
GAGTTCTCCAAGAGAGTGATCCTGGCCGACGCTAATCTGGACAAAGTGCTGTCCGCCTACAACAAGCACC
GGGATAAGCCCATCAGAGAGCAGGCCGAGAATATCATCCACCTGTTTACCCTGACCAATCTGGGAGCCCC
TGCCGCCTTCAAGTACTTTGACACCACCATCGACCGGAAGAGGTACACCAGCACCAAAGAGGTGCTGGAC
GCCACCCTGATCCACCAGAGCATCACCGGCCTGTACGAGACACGGATCGACCTGTCTCAGCTGGGAGGTG
ACTCCGGCGGAAGCTCTGGTGGCAGCAAGCGGACCGCCGACGGCTCTGAATTCGAGAGCCCTAAGAAGAA
AAGAAAGGTGAGCGGAGGCTCTAGCGGCGGAAGCACCCTGAACATTGAAGACGAGTATAGACTGCATGAA
ACAAGCAAGGAACCCGACGTGTCCCTGGGCTCCACCTGGCTGTCCGACTTTCCCCAGGCCTGGGCCGAGA
CAGGAGGAATGGGCCTGGCCGTGCGGCAGGCACCCCTGATCATCCCTCTGAAGGCCACCTCTACACCCGT
GAGCATCAAGCAGTACCCTATGTCTCAGGAGGCCAGACTGGGCATCAAGCCTCACATCCAGAGGCTGCTG
GACCAGGGCATCCTGGTGCCATGCCAGAGCCCCTGGAACACACCACTGCTGCCCGTGAAGAAGCCAGGCA
CCAATGACTATAGACCCGTGCAGGATCTGAGAGAGGTGAACAAGAGGGTGGAGGATATCCACCCCACCGT
GCCCAACCCTTACAATCTGCTGTCCGGCCTGCCCCCTTCTCACCAGTGGTATACAGTGCTGGACCTGAAG
GATGCCTTCTTTTGTCTGAGACTGCACCCTACCAGCCAGCCACTGTTCGCCTTTGAGTGGAGGGACCCTG
AGATGGGCATCTCTGGCCAGCTGACCTGGACACGCCTGCCTCAGGGCTTCAAGAATAGCCCAACACTGTT
TAACGAGGCCCTGCACCGCGACCTGGCAGATTTCCGGATCCAGCACCCAGATCTGATCCTGCTGCAGTAC
GTGGACGATCTGCTGCTGGCCGCCACCAGCGAGCTGGATTGCCAGCAGGGAACACGCGCCCTGCTGCAGA
CCCTGGGAAACCTGGGATATAGGGCATCCGCCAAGAAGGCCCAGATCTGTCAGAAGCAGGTGAAGTACCT
GGGCTATCTGCTGAAGGAGGGCCAGAGATGGCTGACAGAGGCCAGGAAGGAGACAGTGATGGGCCAGCCA
ACACCCAAGACCCCAAGACAGCTGAGGGAGTTCCTGGGCAAAGCAGGATTTTGCAGGCTGTTCATCCCAG
GATTCGCAGAGATGGCAGCACCTCTGTACCCACTGACCAAGCCGGGCACCCTGTTTAATTGGGGCCCTGA
CCAGCAGAAGGCCTATCAGGAGATCAAGCAGGCCCTGCTGACAGCACCAGCCCTGGGCCTGCCAGACCTG
ACCAAGCCTTTCGAGCTGTTTGTGGATGAGAAGCAGGGCTACGCCAAGGGCGTGCTGACCCAGAAGCTGG
GACCATGGAGACGGCCCGTGGCCTATCTGTCCAAGAAGCTGGACCCAGTGGCAGCAGGATGGCCACCATG
CCTGAGGATGGTGGCAGCAATCGCCGTGCTGACAAAGGATGCCGGCAAGCTGACCATGGGACAGCCACTG
GTCATCCTGGCACCACACGCAGTGGAGGCCCTGGTGAAGCAGCCTCCAGATCGCTGGCTGTCTAACGCCC
GGATGACACACTACCAGGCCCTGCTGCTGGACACCGATCGCGTGCAGTTTGGCCCTGTGGTGGCCCTGAA
TCCAGCCACCCTGCTGCCTCTGCCAGAGGAGGGCCTGCAGCACAACTGTCTGGACATCCTGGCAGAGGCA
CACGGAACAAGGCCAGACCTGACCGATCAGCCCCTGCCTGACGCCGATCACACATGGTATACCGATGGAA
GCTCCCTGCTGCAGGAGGGCCAGAGGAAGGCAGGAGCAGCAGTGACCACAGAGACAGAAGTGATCTGGGC
CAAGGCCCTGCCAGCAGGCACATCCGCCCAGCGGGCCGAGCTGATCGCCCTGACCCAGGCCCTGAAGATG
GCCGAGGGCAAGAAGCTGAACGTGTACACAGACTCCAGATATGCCTTCGCCACCGCACACATCCACGGAG
AGATCTACAGGCGCCGGGGCTGGCTGACCTCTGAGGGCAAGGAGATCAAGAACAAGGATGAGATCCTGGC
CCTGCTGAAGGCCCTGTTTCTGCCCAAGCGGCTGAGCATCATCCACTGTCCTGGACACCAGAAGGGACAC
TCCGCCGAGGCAAGGGGCAATCGGATGGCCGACCAGGCCGCCAGAAAGGCTGCTATTACTGAAACTCCCG
ACACTTCCACTCTGCTGTCTGGCGGCTCAAAAAGAACCGCCGACGGCAGCGAATTCGAGTCTCCCAAGAA
GAAGAGGAAAGTCGGCTCTGGCCCTGCCGCTAAGAGAGTGAAGCTGGACTGAGATCTTTTTCCCTCTGCC
AAAAATTATGGGGACATCATGAAGCCCCTTGAGCATCTGACTTCTGGCTAATAAAGGAAATTTATTTTCA
TTGCAATAGTGTGTTGGAATTTTTTGTGTCTCTCACTCGGAAGGACATATGGGAGGGCAAATCATTTAAA
ACATCAGAATGAGTATTTGGTTTAGAGTTTGGCAACATATGCCCATATGCTGGCTGCCATGAACAAAGGT
TGGCTATAAAGAGGTCATCAGTATATGAAACAGCCCCCTGCTGTCCATTCCTTATTCCATAGAAAAGCCT
TGACTTGAGGTTAGATTTTTTTTATATTTTGTTTTGTGTTATTTTTTTCTTTAACATCCCTAAAATTTTC
CTTACATGTTTTACTAGCCAGATTTTTCCTCCTCTCCTGACTACTCCCAGTCATAGCTGTCCCTCTTCTC
TTATGGAGATCCCTCGACGGATCGGCCGCAATTCGTAACCATGTCATAGCTGTTTCCTGTGTGAAATTGT
TATCCGCTCACAATTCCACACAACATACGAGCCGGAAGCATAAAGTGTAAAGCCTGGGGTGCCTAATGAG
TGAGCTAACTCACATTAATTGCGTTGCGCTCACTGCCCGCTTTCCAGTCGGGAAACCTGTCGTGCCAGCT
GCATTAATGAATCGGCCAACGCGCGGGGAGAGGCGGTTTGCGTATTGGGCGCTCTTCCGCTTCCTCGCTC
ACTGACTCGCTGCGCTCGGTCGTTCGGCTGCGGCGAGCGGTATCAGCTCACTCAAAGGCGGTAATACGGT
TATCCACAGAATCAGGGGATAACGCAGGAAAGAACATGTGAGCAAAAGGCCAGCAAAAGGCCAGGAACCG
TAAAAAGGCCGCGTTGCTGGCGTTTTTCCATAGGCTCCGCCCCCCTGACGAGCATCACAAAAATCGACGC
TCAAGTCAGAGGTGGCGAAACCCGACAGGACTATAAAGATACCAGGCGTTTCCCCCTGGAAGCTCCCTCG
TGCGCTCTCCTGTTCCGACCCTGCCGCTTACCGGATACCTGTCCGCCTTTCTCCCTTCGGGAAGCGTGGC
GCTTTCTCATAGCTCACGCTGTAGGTATCTCAGTTCGGTGTAGGTCGTTCGCTCCAAGCTGGGCTGTGTG
CACGAACCCCCCGTTCAGCCCGACCGCTGCGCCTTATCCGGTAACTATCGTCTTGAGTCCAACCCGGTAA
GACACGACTTATCGCCACTGGCAGCAGCCACTGGTAACAGGATTAGCAGAGCGAGGTATGTAGGCGGTGC
TACAGAGTTCTTGAAGTGGTGGCCTAACTACGGCTACACTAGAAGAACAGTATTTGGTATCTGCGCTCTG
CTGAAGCCAGTTACCTTCGGAAAAAGAGTTGGTAGCTCTTGATCCGGCAAACAAACCACCGCTGGTAGCG
GTGGTTTTTTTGTTTGCAAGCAGCAGATTACGCGCAGAAAAAAAGGATCTCAAGAAGATCCTTTGATCTT
TTCTACGGGGTCTGACGCTCAGTGGAACGAAAACTCACGTTAAGGGATTTTGGTCATGAGATTATCAAAA
AGGATCTTCACCTAGATCCTTTTAAATTAAAAATGAAGTTTTAAATCAATCTAAAGTATATATGAGTAAA
CTTGGTCTGACAGTTACCAATGCTTAATCAGTGAGGCACCTATCTCAGCGATCTGTCTATTTCGTTCATC
CATAGTTGCCTGACTCCCCGTCGTGTAGATAACTACGATACGGGAGGGCTTACCATCTGGCCCCAGTGCT
GCAATGATACCGCGAGACCCACGCTCACCGGCTCCAGATTTATCAGCAATAAACCAGCCAGCCGGAAGGG
CCGAGCGCAGAAGTGGTCCTGCAACTTTATCCGCCTCCATCCAGTCTATTAATTGTTGCCGGGAAGCTAG
AGTAAGTAGTTCGCCAGTTAATAGTTTGCGCAACGTTGTTGCCATTGCTACAGGCATCGTGGTGTCACGC
TCGTCGTTTGGTATGGCTTCATTCAGCTCCGGTTCCCAACGATCAAGGCGAGTTACATGATCCCCCATGT
TGTGCAAAAAAGCGGTTAGCTCCTTCGGTCCTCCGATCGTTGTCAGAAGTAAGTTGGCCGCAGTGTTATC
ACTCATGGTTATGGCAGCACTGCATAATTCTCTTACTGTCATGCCATCCGTAAGATGCTTTTCTGTGACT
GGTGAGTACTCAACCAAGTCATTCTGAGAATAGTGTATGCGGCGACCGAGTTGCTCTTGCCCGGCGTCAA
TACGGGATAATACCGCGCCACATAGCAGAACTTTAAAAGTGCTCATCATTGGAAAACGTTCTTCGGGGCG
AAAACTCTCAAGGATCTTACCGCTGTTGAGATCCAGTTCGATGTAACCCACTCGTGCACCCAACTGATCT
TCAGCATCTTTTACTTTCACCAGCGTTTCTGGGTGAGCAAAAACAGGAAGGCAAAATGCCGCAAAAAAGG
GAATAAGGGCGACACGGAAATGTTGAATACTCATACTCTTCCTTTTTCAATATTATTGAAGCATTTATCA
GGGTTATTGTCTCATGAGCGGATACATATTTGAATGTATTTAGAAAAATAAACAAATAGGGGTTCCGCGC
ACATTTCCCCGAAAAGTGCCACCTAAATTGTAAGCGTTAATATTTTGTTAAAATTCGCGTTAAATTTTTG
TTAAATCAGCTCATTTTTTAACCAATAGGCCGAAATCGGCAAAATCCCTTATAAATCAAAAGAATAGACC
GAGATAGGGT
[37 nt withheld, positions 10931-10967]
AAAGAACGTGGACTCCAACGTCAAAGG
[49 nt withheld, positions 10995-11043]
T
[91 nt withheld, positions 11045-11135]
G
[124 nt withheld, positions 11137-11260]
CCCATTCGCCATTCAGGCTGCGCAACTGTTGGGAAGGGCGATCGGTGCGGGCCTCTTCGCTATTACGCCA
GCTGGCGAAAGGGGGATGTGCTGCAAGGCGATTAAGTTGGGTAACGCCAGGGTTTTCCCAGTCACGACGT
TGTAAAACGACGGCCAGTGAGCGCGCGTAATACGACTCACTATAGGGCGAATTGGAGCTCCACCGCGGTG
GCGGCCGCTCTAGAGAGCTTGGCCCATTGCATACGTTGTATCCATATCATAATATGTACATTTATATTGG
CTCATGTCCAACATTACCGCCATGTTGACATTGATTATTGACTAGTTATTAATAGTAATCAATTACGGGG
TCATTAGTTCATAGCCCATATATGGAGTTCCGCGTTACATAACTTACGGTAAATGGCCCGCCTGGCTGAC
CGCCCAACGACCCCCGCCCATTGACGTCAATAATGACGTATGTTCCCATAGTAACGCCAATAGGGACTTT
CCATTGACGTCAATGGGTGGAGTATTTACGGTAAACTGCCCACTTGGCAGTACATCAAGTGTATCATATG
CCAAGTACGCCCCCTATTGACGTCAATGACGGTAAATGGCCCGCCTGGCATTATGCCCAGTACATGACCT
TATGGGACTTTCCTACTTGGCAGTACATCTACGTATTAGTCATCGCTATTACCATGGTGATGCGGTTTTG
GCAGTACATCAATGGGCGTGGATAGCGGTTTGACTCACGGGGATTTCCAAGTCTCCACCCCATTGACGTC
AATGGGAGTTTGTTTTGGCACCAAAATCAACGGGACTTTCCAAAATGTCGTAACAACTCCGCCCCATTGA
CGCAAATGGGCGGTAGGCGTGTACGGTGGGAGGTCTATATAAGCAGAGCTCGTTTAGTGAACCGTCAGAT
CGCCTGGAGACGCCATCCACGCTGTTTTGACCTCCATAGAAGACACCGGGACCGATCCAGCCTCCGGTCG
ACCGATCCTGAGAACTTCAGGGTGAGTTTGGGGACCCTTGATTGTTCTTTCTTTTTCGCTATTGTAAAAT
TCATGTTATATGGAGGGGGCAAAGTTTTCAGGGTGTTGTTTAGAATGGGAAGATGTCCCTTGTATCACCA
TGGACCCTCATGATAATTTTGTTTCTTTCACTTTCTACTCTGTTGACAACCATTGTCTCCTCTTATTTTC
TTTTCATTTTCTGTAACTTTTTCGTTAAACTTTAGCTTGCATTTGTAACGAATTTTTAAATTCACTTTTG
TTTATTTGTCAGATTGTAAGTACTTTCTCTAATCACTTTTTTTTCAAGGCAATCAGGGTATATTATATTG
TACTTCAGCACAGTTTTAGAGAACAATTGTTATAATTAAATGATAAGGTAGAATATTTCTGCATATAAAT
TCTGGCTGGCGTGGAAATATTCTTATTGGTAGAAACAACTACACCCTGGTCATCATCCTGCCTTTCTCTT
TATGGTTACAATGATATACACTGTTTGAGATGAGGATAAAATACTCTGAGTCCAAACCGGGCCCCTCTGC
TAACCATGTTCATGCCTTCTTCTCTTTCCTACAGCTCCTGGGCAACGTGCTGGTTGTTGTGCTGTCTCAT
CATTTTGGCAAAGAATTCCTCGAGGGCCGGATCCGAATTCCTGTATTTGTCTGAAAAC
